>Addgene plasmid #91074 | pMOD_B2517 | addgene full sequence | sequence record 181901 | Addgene NGS Result
GCCTTGACGGCAAAATCCCTTAACGTGAGTTTTCGTTCCACTGAGCGTCAGACCCCGTAGAAAAGATCAA
AGGATCTTCTTGAGATCCTTTTTTTCTGCGCGTAATCTGCTGCTTGCAAACAAAAAAACCACCGCTACCA
GCGGTGGTTTGTTTGCCGGATCAAGAGCTACTAACTCTTTTTCCGAAGGTAACTGGCTTCAGCAGAGCGC
AGATACCAAATACTGTTCTTCTAGTGTAGCCGTAGTTAGGCCACCACTTCAAGAACTCTGTAGCACCGCC
TACATACCTCGCTCTGCTAATCCTGTTACCAGTGGCTGCTGCCAGTGGCGATAAGTCGTGTCTTACCGGG
TTGGACTCAAGACGATAGTTACCGGATAAGGCGCAGCGGTCGGGCTGAACGGGGGGTTCGTGCTCACAGC
CCAGCTTGGAGCGAACGACCTACACCGAACTGAGATACCTACAGCGTGAGCTATGAGAAAGCGCCACGCT
TCCCGAAGGGAGAAAGGCGGACAGGTATCCGGTAAGCGGCAGGGTCGGAACAGGAGAGCGCACGAGGGAG
CTTCCAGGGGGAAACGCCTGGTATCTTTATAGTCCTGTCGGGTTTCGCCACCTCTGACTTGAGCGTCGAT
TTTTGTGATGCTCGTCAGGGGGGCGGAGCCTATGGAAAAACGCCAGCAACGCGGCCTTTTTACGGTTCCT
GGCCTTTTGCTGGCCTTTTGCTCACATGTTCTTTCCTGCGTTATCCCCTGATTCTGTGGATAACCGTATT
ACCGCCTTTGAGTGAGCTGATACCGCTCGCCGCAGCCGAACGACCGAGCGCAGCGAGTCAGTGAGCGAGG
AAGCGGAAGAGCGCCCACCTGCCAGGGGACGGCGGCAGGGAGAGTTTTAACATTGACTAGCGTGCTGATA
ATTTGTGAGAAATAATAATTGACAAGTAGATACTGACATTTGAGAAGAGCTTCTGAACTGTTATTAGTAA
CAAAAATGGAAAGCTGATGCACGGAAAAAGGAAAGAAAAAGCCATACTTTTTTTTAGGTAGGAAAAGAAA
AAGCCATACGAGACTGATGTCTCTCAGATGGGCCGGGATCTGTCTATCTAGCAGGCAGCAGCCCTACCAA
CCTCACGGGCCAGCAATTACGAGTCCTTCTAAAACGTCCCGCCGAGGGCGCGTGGCCGTGCTGTGCAGCA
GCACGTCTAACATTAGTCCCACCTCGCCAGTTTACAGGGAGCAGAACCAGCTTATAAGCGGAGGCGCGGC
ACCAAGAAGCGGAGACGTTATATTCCCCAGAACATCAGGTTAATGGCGTTTTTGATGTCATTTTCGCGGT
GGCTGAGATCAGCCACTTCTTCCCCGATAACGGAAACCGGCACACTGGCCATATCGGTGGTCATCATGCG
CCAGCTTTCATCCCCGATATGCACCACCGGGTAAAGTTCACGGGAGACTTTATCTGACAGCAGACGTGCA
CTGGCCAGGGGGATCACCATCCGTCGCCCGGGCGTGTCAATAATATCACTCTGTACATCCACAAACAGAC
GATAACGGCTCTCTCTTTTATAGGTGTAAACCTTAAACTGCATTTCACCAGCCCCTGTTCTCGTCAGCAA
AAGAGCCGTTCATTTCAATAAACCGGGCGACCTCAGCCATCCCTTCCTGATTTTCCGCTTTCCAGCGTTC
GGCACGCAGACGACGGGCTTCATTCTGCATGGTTGTGCTTACCAGACCGGAGATATTGACATCATATATG
CCTTGAGCAACTGATAGCTGTCGCTGTCAACTGTCACTGTAATACGCTGCTTCATAGCATACCTCCTTTT
GACATACTTCGGGTATACATATCAGTATATATTCTTATACCGCAAAAATCAGCGCGCAAATACGCATACT
GTTATCTGGCTTCGTCTCAGTTTTAGAGCTAGAAATAGCAAGTTAAAATAAGGCTAGTCCGTTATCAACT
TGAAAAAGTGGCACCGAGTCGGTGCTTTTTTTCCGGTGACGCAGGTGATGAAAAGCCTTAGGGTCAGGTG
GCACTTTTCGGGGAAATGTGCGATGAACCCCTATTTGTTTATTTTTCTAAATACATTCAAATATGTATCC
GCTAATGAGACAATAACCCTGATAAATGCTTCAATTATATTGAAAAAGGAAGAGTATGAGTATCCAACAT
TTCCGTGTCGCCCTTATTCCCTTTTTTGCGGCCTTCTGCCTTCCTGTTTTTGCTCACCCAGAAACGCTGG
TGAAAGTAAAAGATGCTGAAGATCAGTTGGGTGCCCGAGTGGGTTACATTGAACTGGATCTCAACAGCGG
CAAAATCTTAGAGAGTTTTCGCCCCGAAGAACGCTTCCCAATGATGAGCACTTTCAAAGTTCTGCTATGT
GGCGCGGTGTTATCCCGTATTGATGCTGGGCAAGAGCAACTCGGTCGCCGCATACACTATTCTCAGAATG
ACTTGGTTGAGTATTCACCAGTCACAGAAAAGCATCTTACGGATGGCATGACAGTAAGAGAATTATGTAG
TGCTGCCATAACCATGAGTGATAACACTGCGGCCAACTTACTTCTGACAACGATTGGAGGACCGAAGGAG
CTAACCGCTTTTTTGCACAACATGGGGGATCATGTAACTCGCCTTGATCGTTGGGAACCGGAGCTGAATG
AAGCCATACCAAACGACGAGCGTGACACCACGATGCCTGTAGCAATGGCAACAACTCTCCGCAAACTATT
AACTGGCGAACTACTTACTCTTGCTTCACGCCAGCAACTCATTGACTGGATGGAGGCGGACAAAGTTGCA
GGACCACTTCTGCGCTCGGCACTTCCGGCTGGCTGGTTTATTGCTGATAAATCTGGAGCCGGTGAGCGTG
GGTCTCGCGGTATCATTGCAGCACTGGGGCCAGATGGTAAGCCCTCCCGTATCGTAGTTATCTACACGAC
GGGGAGTCAGGCAACTATGGATGAACGAAATAGACAGATCGCTGAGATAGGTGCCTCACTGATTAAGCAT
TGGTAACTGTCAGACGAAGGGAAATAAATAGTAGCCCGCCTGATGTGCGGGCTTTTTTTTGGTGGTGGTT
ACCAGTGTCGCTTAGCTACCGTAGGTCCTCTTAGGCGGTCCGATTAGCGACATAGTCATCAAT
Features (pLannotate 1.2.2; 7 found; start..end, strand, type, name):
     80..668     +  rep_origin     ori: high-copy-number ColE1/pMB1/pBR322/pUC origin of replication
   1281..1583    -  CDS            ccdB: CCDB_ECOLI - Also known as G, letB, letD. Experimental evidence at protein level: Swiss-Prot protein existence level 1. Toxic component of a type II toxin-antitoxin (TA) system, functioning in plasmid maintainence. Responsible for the post- segregational killing (PSK) of plasmid-free cells, also referred to as a plasmid addiction system. Half-life of over 2 hours. Cell killing by CcdB is accompanied by filamentation, defects in chromosome and plasmid segregation, defects in cell division, formation of anucleate cells, decreased DNA synthesis and plasmid loss. Interferes with the activity of DN
   1588..1746    -  CDS            ccdA (fragment): CCDA_ECO57 - Also known as H, letA. Experimental evidence at protein level: Swiss-Prot protein existence level 1. Antitoxin component of a type II toxin-antitoxin (TA) system which inhibits the post-segregational killing (PSK) of plasmid-free cells, also referred to as a plasmid addiction system. Binds to and blocks the activity of CcdB; will also remove bound CcdB protein from the CcdB-GyrA complex by forming a CcdA-CcdB complex, a process termed rejuvenation. Functions as a transcriptional corepressor for the ccdAB operon, repression also requires CcdB (By similarity). From Escherichia coli
   1837..1902    -  intron         PDK intron (fragment): pdk; modified pyruvate orthophosphate dikinase intron from Flaveria trinervia 3.0
   1910..1985    +  misc_RNA       gRNA scaffold: guide RNA scaffold for the Streptococcus pyogenes CRISPR/Cas9 system
   2055..2155    +  promoter       AmpR promoter: bla
   2156..3016    +  CDS            AmpR: β-lactamase; bla; confers resistance to ampicillin, carbenicillin, and related antibiotics
