[The description below was written by a language model from this plasmid's Addgene catalogue record and pLannotate feature annotations shown in this document.]
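Description:
pMOD_B2517 is a small (about 3.1 kb) high-copy bacterial cloning plasmid built on the pMOD_B2000 backbone. It serves as a "Module B" component of a modular plant genome engineering toolkit and is classed as a CRISPR vector. It replicates in E. coli from a ColE1/pUC-type origin and is selected with ampicillin through the β-lactamase gene and its native promoter. Because it carries an active ccdB toxin gene, it has to be maintained in a ccdB-tolerant strain.

The payload is a guide RNA expression unit for plants. According to the record, the TaU3 promoter (by its name, a wheat U3 small nuclear RNA Pol III promoter, suggesting use in monocots) drives the cassette, and a Pol III terminator ends it. Neither element was picked up by the automated annotation, so their positions are not shown in the feature table. Between them sits an Esp3I-flanked ccdB cassette placed directly upstream of the Streptococcus pyogenes Cas9 gRNA scaffold. Digestion with Esp3I, a type IIS enzyme, releases the ccdB stuffer so that a single annealed spacer oligonucleotide pair can be ligated in its place, creating a complete single guide RNA gene. In standard strains, ccdB kills cells that received uncut or religated parental plasmid, giving counter-selection for recombinants. The annotated ccdA fragment and the short PDK intron match are probably remnants of the ccdB cassette's source sequence rather than functional parts.

The record does not describe the downstream assembly. As a module plasmid, the finished gRNA unit is presumably combined with other modules, such as a nuclease module, in a plant transformation vector.
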