Addgene plasmid #91074: pMOD_B2517
Purpose: Module B, Promoter: TaU3, Gene: Esp3I ccdb cassette for single gRNA spacer cloning, Terminator: Pol III
Depositing lab: Daniel Voytas. Depositing organization: University of Minnesota. Publication: A multi-purpose toolkit to enable advanced genome engineering in plants. Cermak T, Curtin SJ, Gil-Humanes J, Cegan R, Kono TJY, Konecna E, Belanto JJ, Starker CG, Mathre JW, Greenstein RL, Voytas DF. Plant Cell. 2017 May 18. pii: tpc.00922.2016. doi: 10.1105/tpc.16.00922. PubMed 28522548.
Backbone
  Vector backbone: pMOD_B2000
  Vector type: CRISPR
Growth in bacteria
  Bacterial resistance: Ampicillin, 100 μg/mL
  Growth temperature: 37°C
  Growth strain: ccdB Survival
  Copy number: High Copy
Gene/Insert
  Gene/Insert name: Esp3I ccdb cassette for single gRNA spacer cloning
  Species: Synthetic
  Promoter: TaU3
  Cloning method: Gibson Cloning
  Sequencing primers: 5′ unknown
Terms and licenses: Academic/Nonprofit Terms; Industry Terms: Not Available to Industry
How to cite: pMOD_B2517 was a gift from Daniel Voytas (Addgene plasmid # 91074 ; http://n2t.net/addgene:91074 ; RRID:Addgene_91074)
